>Addgene plasmid #136691 | pTet-GLI2shR | addgene full sequence | sequence record 274473 | Addgene NGS Result
GCCCCTTGTTGAATACGCTTGAGGAGAGCCATTTGACTCTTTCCACAACTATCCAACTCACAACGTGGCA
CTGGGGTTGTGCCGCCTTTGCAGGTGTATCTTATACACGTGGCTTTTGGCCGCAGAGGCACCTGTCGCCA
GGTGGGGGGTTCCGCTGCCTGCAAAGGGTCGCTACAGACGTTGTTTGTCTTCAAGAAGCTTCCAGAGGAA
CTGCTTCCTTCACGACATTCAACAGACCTTGCATTCCTTTGGCGAGAGGGGAAAGACCCCTAGGAATGCT
CGTCAAGAAGACAGGGCCAGGTTTCCGGGCCCTCACATTGCCAAAAGACGGCAATATGGTGGAAAATAAC
ATATAGACAAACGCACACCGGCCTTATTCCAAGCGGCTTCGGCCAGTAACGTTAGGGGGGGGGGAGGGAG
AGGGGCAGATCCCTAGAACTCCCGGGAGCCGCTGTACGCGGACCCACTTTCACATTTAAGTTGTTTTTCT
AATCCGCATATGATCAATTCAAGGCCGAATAAGAAGGCTGGCTCTGCACCTTGGTGATCAAATAATTCGA
TAGCTTGTCGTAATAATGGCGGCATACTATCAGTAGTAGGTGTTTCCCTTTCTTCTTTAGCGACTTGATG
CTCTTGATCTTCCAATACGCAACCTAAAGTAAAATGCCCCACAGCGCTGAGTGCATATAATGCATTCTCT
AGTGAAAAACCTTGTTGGCATAAAAAGGCTAATTGATTTTCGAGAGTTTCATACTGTTTTTCTGTAGGCC
GTGTACCTAAATGTACTTTTGCTCCATCGCGATGACTTAGTAAAGCACATCTAAAACTTTTAGCGTTATT
ACGTAAAAAATCTTGCCAGCTTTCCCCTTCTAAAGGGCAAAAGTGAGTATGGTGCCTATCTAACATCTCA
ATGGCTAAGGCGTCGAGCAAAGCCCGCTTATTTTTTACATGCCAATACAATGTAGGCTGCTCTACACCTA
GCTTCTGGGCGAGTTTACGGGTTGTTAAACCTTCGATTCCGACCTCATTAAGCAGCTCTAATGCGCTGTT
AATCACTTTACTTTTATCTAATCTAGACATATCAATTCGCCCTATAGTGAGTCGTATTACAATTCTTTGC
CAAAATGATGAGACAGCACAATAACCAGCACGTTGCCCAGGAGCTGTAGGAAAAAGAAGAAGGCATGAAC
ATGGTTAGCAGAGGGGCCCGGTTTGGACTCAGAGTATTTTATCCTCATCTCAAACAGTGTATATCATTGT
AACCATAAAGAGAAAGGCAGGATGATGACCAGGATGTAGTTGTTTCTACCAATAAGAATATTTCCACGCC
AGCCAGAATTTATATGCAGAAATATTCTACCTTATCATTTAATTATAACAATTGTTCTCTAAAACTGTGC
TGAAGTACAATATAATATACCCTGATTGCCTTGAAAAAAAAGTGATTAGAGAAAGTACTTACAATCTGAC
AAATAAACAAAAGTGAATTTAAAAATTCGTTACAAATGCAAGCTAAAGTTTAACGAAAAAGTTACAGAAA
ATGAAAAGAAAATAAGAGGAGACAATGGTTGTCAACAGAGTAGAAAGTGAAAGAAACAAAATTATCATGA
GGGTCCATGGTGATACAAGGGACATCTTCCCATTCTAAACAACACCCTGAAAACTTTGCCCCCTCCATAT
AACATGAATTTTACAATAGCGAAAAAGAAAGAACAATCAAGGGTCCCCAAACTCACAGATCCCCCTGGGG
AGAGAGGTCGGTGATTCGGTCAACGAGGGAGCCGACTGCCGACGTGCGCTCCGGAGGCTTGCAGAATGCG
GAACACCGCGCGGGCAGGAACAGGGCCCACACTACCGCCCCACACCCCGCCTCCCGCACCGCCCCTTCCC
GGCCGCTGCTCTCGGCGCGCCCTGCTGAGCAGCCGCTATTGGCCACAGCCCATCGCGGTCGGCGCGCTGC
CATTGCTCCCTGGCGCTGTCCGTCTGCGAGGGTACTAGTGAGACGTGCGGCTTCCGTTTGTCACGTCCGG
CACGCCGCGAACCGCAAGGAACCTTCCCGACTTAGGGGCGGAGCAGGAAGCGTCGCCGGGGGGCCCACAA
GGGTAGCGGCGAAGATCCGGGTGACGCTGCGAACGGACGTGAAGAATGTGCGAGACCCAGGGTCGGCGCC
GCTGCGTTTCCCGGAACCACGCCCAGAGCAGCCGCGTCCCTGCGCAAACCCAGGGCTGCCTTGGAAAAGG
CGCAACCCCAACCCCCTCGAGCCGCGGCCAAAGTGGATCTCTGCTGTCCCTGTAATAAACCCGAAAATTT
TGAATTTTTGTAATTTGTTTTTGTAATTCTTTAGTTTGTATGTCTGTTGCTATTATGTCTACTATTCTTT
CCCCTGCACTGTACCCCCCAATCCCCCCTTTTCTTTTAAAATTGTGGATGAATACTGCCATTTGTCTCGA
GGTCGAGAATTCAAAAACCTGGCATGACTACCACTATGCTCGAGCATAGTGGTAGTCATGCCAGGCCGGT
GTCTCTATCACTGATAGGGAACTTATAAGTCTCTATCACTGATAGGGATTTCACGTTTATGGTGATTTCC
CAGAACACATAGCGACATGCAAATATTGCGGCCGCTCGAGGCTAGTCTCGTGATCGATACCGTCGAGATC
CGTTCACTAATCGAATGGATCTGTCTCTGTCTCTCTCTCCACCTTCTTCTTCTATTCCTTCGGGCCTGTC
GGGTCCCCTCGGGGTTGGGAGGTGGGTCTGAAACGATAATGGTGAATATCCCTGCCTAACTCTATTCACT
ATAGAAAGTACAGCAAAAACTATTCTTAAACCTACCAAGCCTCCTACTATCATTATGAATAATTTTATAT
ACCACAGCCAATTTGTTATGTTAAACCAATTCCACAAACTTGCCCATTTATCTAATTCCAATAATTCTTG
TTCATTCTTTTCTTGCTGGTTTTGCGATTCTTCAATTAAGGAGTGTATTAAGCTTGTGTAATTGTTAATT
TCTCTGTCCCACTCCATCCAGGTCGTGTGATTCCAAATCTGTTCCAGAGATTTATTACTCCAACTAGCAT
TCCAAGGCACAGCAGTGGTGCAAATGAGTTTTCCAGAGCAACCCCAAATCCCCAGGAGCTGTTGATCCTT
TAGGTATCTTTCCACAGCCAGGATTCTTGCCTGGAGCTGCTTGATGCCCCAGACTGTGAGTTGCAACAGA
TGCTGTTGCGCCTCAATAGCCCTCAGCAAATTGTTCTGCTGCTGCACTATACCAGACAATAATTGTCTGG
CCTGTACCGTCAGCGTCATTGACGCTGCGCCCATAGTGCTTCCTGCTGCTCCCAAGAACCCAAGGAACAA
AGCTCCTATTCCCACTGCTCTTTTTTCTCTCTGCACCACTCTTCTCTTTGCCTTGGTGGGTGCTACTCCT
AATGGTTCAATTTTTACTACTTTATATTTATATAATTCACTTCTCCAATTGTCCCTCATATCTCCTCCTC
CAGGTCTGAAGATCAGCGGCCGCTTGCTGTGCGGTGGTCTTACTTTTGTTTTGCTCTTCCTCTATCTTGT
CTAAAGCTTCCTTGGTGTCTTTTATCTCTATCCTTTGATGCACACAATAGAGGGTTGCTACTGTATTATA
TAATGATCTAAGTTCTTCTGATCCTGTCTGAAGGGATGGTTGTAGCTGTCCCAGTATTTGTCTACAGCCT
TCTGATGTTTCTAACAGGCCAGGATTAACTGCGAATCGTTCTAGCTCCCTGCTTGCCCATACTATATGTT
TTAATTTATATTTTTTCTTTCCCCCTGGCCTTAACCGAATTTTTTCCCATCGCGATCTAATTCTCCCCCG
CTTAATACTGACGCTCTCGCACCCATCTCTCTCCTTCTAGCCTCCGCTAGTCAAAATTTTTGGCGTACTC
ACCAGTCGCCGCCCCTCGCCTCTTGCCGTGCGCGCTTCAGCAAGCCGAGTCCTGCGTCGAGAGAGCTCCT
CTGGTTTCCCTTTCGCTTTCAAGTCCCTGTTCGGGCGCCACTGCTAGAGATTTTCCACACTGACTAAAAG
GGTCTGAGGGATCTCTAGTTACCAGAGTCACACAACAGACGGGCACACACTACTTGAAGCACTCAAGGCA
AGCTTTATTGAGGCTTAAGCAGTGGGTTCCCTAGTTAGCCAGAGAGCTCCCAGGCTCAGATCTGGTCTAA
CCAGAGAGACCCGTTTATGTATCGAGCTAGGCACTTAAATACAATATCTCTGCAATGCGGCAATTCAGTG
GTTCGTCCAATCCATGTCAGACCCGTCTGTTGCCTTCCTAATAAGGCACGATCGTACCACCTTACTTCCA
CCAATCGGCATGCACGGTGCTTTTTCTCTCCTTGTAAGGCATGTTGCTAACTCATCGTTACCATGTTGCA
AGACTACAAGAGTATTGCATAAGACTACATTAAGCTTGCAGCTCCAGCTTTTGTTCCCTTTAGTGAGGGT
TAATTGCGCGCTTGGCGTAATCATGGTCATAGCTGTTTCCTGTGTGAAATTGTTATCCGCTCACAATTCC
ACACAACATACGAGCCGGAAGCATAAAGTGTAAAGCCTGGGGTGCCTAATGAGTGAGCTAACTCACATTA
ATTGCGTTGCGCTCACTGCCCGCTTTCCAGTCGGGAAACCTGTCGTGCCAGCTGCATTAATGAATCGGCC
AACGCGCGGGGAGAGGCGGTTTGCGTATTGGGCGCTCTTCCGCTTCCTCGCTCACTGACTCGCTGCGCTC
GGTCGTTCGGCTGCGGCGAGCGGTATCAGCTCACTCAAAGGCGGTAATACGGTTATCCACAGAATCAGGG
GATAACGCAGGAAAGAACATGTGAGCAAAAGGCCAGCAAAAGGCCAGGAACCGTAAAAAGGCCGCGTTGC
TGGCGTTTTTCCATAGGCTCCGCCCCCCTGACGAGCATCACAAAAATCGACGCTCAAGTCAGAGGTGGCG
AAACCCGACAGGACTATAAAGATACCAGGCGTTTCCCCCTGGAAGCTCCCTCGTGCGCTCTCCTGTTCCG
ACCCTGCCGCTTACCGGATACCTGTCCGCCTTTCTCCCTTCGGGAAGCGTGGCGCTTTCTCATAGCTCAC
GCTGTAGGTATCTCAGTTCGGTGTAGGTCGTTCGCTCCAAGCTGGGCTGTGTGCACGAACCCCCCGTTCA
GCCCGACCGCTGCGCCTTATCCGGTAACTATCGTCTTGAGTCCAACCCGGTAAGACACGACTTATCGCCA
CTGGCAGCAGCCACTGGTAACAGGATTAGCAGAGCGAGGTATGTAGGCGGTGCTACAGAGTTCTTGAAGT
GGTGGCCTAACTACGGCTACACTAGAAGAACAGTATTTGGTATCTGCGCTCTGCTGAAGCCAGTTACCTT
CGGAAAAAGAGTTGGTAGCTCTTGATCCGGCAAACAAACCACCGCTGGTAGCGGTGGTTTTTTTGTTTGC
AAGCAGCAGATTACGCGCAGAAAAAAAGGATCTCAAGAAGATCCTTTGATCTTTTCTACGGGGTCTGACG
CTCAGTGGAACGAAAACTCACGTTAAGGGATTTTGGTCATGAGATTATCAAAAAGGATCTTCACCTAGAT
CCTTTTAAATTAAAAATGAAGTTTTAAATCAATCTAAAGTATATATGAGTAAACTTGGTCTGACAGTTAC
CAATGCTTAATCAGTGAGGCACCTATCTCAGCGATCTGTCTATTTCGTTCATCCATAGTTGCCTGACTCC
CCGTCGTGTAGATAACTACGATACGGGAGGGCTTACCATCTGGCCCCAGTGCTGCAATGATACCGCGAGA
CCCACGCTCACCGGCTCCAGATTTATCAGCAATAAACCAGCCAGCCGGAAGGGCCGAGCGCAGAAGTGGT
CCTGCAACTTTATCCGCCTCCATCCAGTCTATTAATTGTTGCCGGGAAGCTAGAGTAAGTAGTTCGCCAG
TTAATAGTTTGCGCAACGTTGTTGCCATTGCTACAGGCATCGTGGTGTCACGCTCGTCGTTTGGTATGGC
TTCATTCAGCTCCGGTTCCCAACGATCAAGGCGAGTTACATGATCCCCCATGTTGTGCAAAAAAGCGGTT
AGCTCCTTCGGTCCTCCGATCGTTGTCAGAAGTAAGTTGGCCGCAGTGTTATCACTCATGGTTATGGCAG
CACTGCATAATTCTCTTACTGTCATGCCATCCGTAAGATGCTTTTCTGTGACTGGTGAGTACTCAACCAA
GTCATTCTGAGAATAGTGTATGCGGCGACCGAGTTGCTCTTGCCCGGCGTCAATACGGGATAATACCGCG
CCACATAGCAGAACTTTAAAAGTGCTCATCATTGGAAAACGTTCTTCGGGGCGAAAACTCTCAAGGATCT
TACCGCTGTTGAGATCCAGTTCGATGTAACCCACTCGTGCACCCAACTGATCTTCAGCATCTTTTACTTT
CACCAGCGTTTCTGGGTGAGCAAAAACAGGAAGGCAAAATGCCGCAAAAAAGGGAATAAGGGCGACACGG
AAATGTTGAATACTCATACTCTTCCTTTTTCAATATTATTGAAGCATTTATCAGGGTTATTGTCTCATGA
GCGGATACATATTTGAATGTATTTAGAAAAATAAACAAATAGGGGTTCCGCGCACATTTCCCCGAAAAGT
GCCACCTAAATTGTAAGCGTTAATATTTTGTTAAAATTCGCGTTAAATTTTTGTTAAATCAGCTCATTTT
TTAACCAATAGGCCGAAATCGGCAAAATCCCTTATAAATCAAAAGAATAGACCGAGATAGGGT
[37 nt withheld, positions 6784-6820]
AAAGAACGTGGACTCCAACGTCAAAGG
[49 nt withheld, positions 6848-6896]
T
[91 nt withheld, positions 6898-6988]
G
[124 nt withheld, positions 6990-7113]
CCCATTCGCCATTCAGGCTGCGCAACTGTTGGGAAGGGCGATCGGTGCGGGCCTCTTCGCTATTACGCCA
GCTGGCGAAAGGGGGATGTGCTGCAAGGCGATTAAGTTGGGTAACGCCAGGGTTTTCCCAGTCACGACGT
TGTAAAACGACGGCCAGTGAGCGCGCGTAATACGACTCACTATAGGGCGAATTGGGTACGTCCCTAGGCC
TCCAAAAAAGCCTCCTCACTACTTCTGGAATAGCTCAGAGGCCGAGGCGGCCTCGGCCTCTGCATAAATA
AAAAAAATTAGTCAGCCATGGGGCGGAGAATGGGCGGAACTGGGCGGAGTTAGGGGCGGGATGGGCGGAG
TTAGGGGCGGGATAGCTAGAGCCAGACATGATAAGATACATTGATGAGTTTGGACAAACCACAACTAGAA
TGCAGTGAAAAAAATGCTTTATTTGTGAAATTTGTGATGCTATTGCTTTATTTGTAACCATTATAAGCTG
CAATAAACAAGTTCCTCTCACTCTCTGATATTCATTTCTTTGCAAGTTATAAATACTGAATAATAAGATG
ACATGAACTACTACTGCTAGAGATTTTCCACACTGACTAAAAGGGTCTGAGGGATCTCTAGTTACCAGAG
TCACACAACAGACGGGCACACACTACTTGAAGCACTCAAGGCAAGCTTTATTGAGGCTTAAGCAGTGGGT
TCCCTAGTTAGCCAGAGAGCTCCCAGGCTCAGATCTGGTCTAACCAGAGAGACCCAGTACAAGCAAAAAG
CAGATCTTGTCTTCGTTGGGAGTGAATTAGCCCTTCCAGTCCCCCCTTTTCTTTTAAAAAGTGGCTAAGA
TCTACAGCTGCCTTGTAAGTCATTGGTCTTAAAGGTACCGATGCATGGGGTCGTGCGCTCCTTTCGGTCG
GGCGCTGCGGGTCGTGGGGCGGGCGTCAGGCACCGGGCTTGCGGGTCATGCACCAGGTGCGCGGTCCTTC
GGGCACCTCGACGTCGGCGGTGACGGTGAAGCCGAGCCGCTCGTAGAAGGGGAGGTTGCGGGGCGCGGAG
GTCTCCAGGAAGGCGGGCACCCCGGCGCGCTCGGCCGCCTCCACTCCGGGGAGCACGACGGCGCTGCCCA
GACCCTTGCCCTGGTGGTCGGGCGAGACGCCGACGGTGGCCAGGAACCACGCGGGCTCCTTGGGCCGGTG
CGGCGCCAGGAGGCCTTCCATCTGTTGCTGCGCGGCCAGCCGGGAACCGCTCAACTCGGCCATGCGCGGG
CCGATCTCGGCGAACACCGCCCCCGCTTCGACGCTCTCCGGCGTGGTCCAGACCGCCACCGCGGCGCCGT
CGTCCGCGACCCACACCTTGCCGATGTCGAGCCCGACGCGCGTGAGGAAGAGTTCTTGCAGCTCGGTGAC
CCGCTCGATGTGGCGGTCCGGATCGACGGTGTGGCGCGTGGCGGGGTAGTCGGCGAACGCGGCGGCGAGG
GTGCGTACGGCCCTGGGGACGTCGTCGCGGGTGGCGAGGCGCACCGTGGGCTTGTACTCGGTCATGGTAA
GCTCCGGTGGATCCTTATCATCGTGTTTTTCAAAGGAAAACCACGTCCCCGTGGTTCGGGGGGCCTAGAC
GTTTTTTTAACCTCGACTAAACACATGTAAAGCATGTGCACCGAGGCCCCAGATCAGATCCCATACAATG
GGGTACCTTCTGGGCATCCTTCA
Features (pLannotate 1.2.2; 29 found; start..end, strand, type, name):
    460..1080    -  CDS            tetR: TETR2_ECOLX - Experimental evidence at protein level: Swiss-Prot protein existence level 1. TetR is the repressor of the tetracycline resistance element; its N-terminal region forms a helix-turn-helix structure and binds DNA. Binding of tetracycline to TetR reduces the repressor affinity for the tetracycline resistance gene (tetA) promoter operator sites. From Escherichia coli.
   1091..1109    -  promoter       T7 promoter: promoter for bacteriophage T7 RNA polymerase
   1164..1736    -  intron         β-globin intron: intron from rabbit β-globin gene
   1745..2255    -  promoter       hPGK promoter: human phosphoglycerate kinase 1 promoter
   2304..2421    -  misc_feature   cPPT/CTS: central polypurine tract and central termination sequence of HIV-1
   2522..2616    -  promoter       H1-2O2 promoter: doxycycline-inducible variant of the human H1 RNA promoter (Henriksen et al., 2007)
   2657..2757    -  CDS            Rev (fragment): human immunodeficiency virus 1 (HIV-1) Rev protein; rev; enhances nuclear export of unspliced and incompletely spliced viral mRNAs
   3134..3367    -  misc_feature   RRE: The Rev response element (RRE) of HIV-1 allows for Rev-dependent mRNA export from the nucleus to the cytoplasm.
   3513..3876    -  CDS            HIV-1 gag (fragment): gag protein from human immunodeficiency virus 1; gag
   3860..3985    -  misc_feature   HIV-1 Ψ: packaging signal of human immunodeficiency virus type 1
   4032..4212    -  LTR            5' LTR (truncated): truncated 5' long terminal repeat (LTR) from HIV-1
   4213..4439    -  promoter       RSV promoter: Rous sarcoma virus enhancer/promoter
   4467..4485    -  promoter       T3 promoter: promoter for bacteriophage T3 RNA polymerase
   4530..4546    -  protein_bind   lac operator: The lac repressor binds to the lac operator to inhibit transcription in E. coli. This inhibition can be relieved by adding lactose or isopropyl-β-D-thiogalactopyranoside (IPTG). lac repressor encoded by lacI
   4554..4584    -  promoter       lac promoter: promoter for the E. coli lac operon
   4599..4620    -  protein_bind   CAP binding site: CAP binding activates transcription in the presence of cAMP. E. coli catabolite activator protein
   4633..4725    -  CDS            lacI (fragment): lac repressor; lacI; The lac repressor binds to the lac operator to inhibit transcription in E. coli. This inhibition can be relieved by adding lactose or isopropyl-β-D-thiogalactopyranoside (IPTG).
   4908..5496    -  rep_origin     ori: high-copy-number ColE1/pMB1/pBR322/pUC origin of replication
   5667..6527    -  CDS            AmpR: β-lactamase; bla; confers resistance to ampicillin, carbenicillin, and related antibiotics
   6528..6632    -  promoter       AmpR promoter: bla
   6685..7113    -  rep_origin     f1 ori (sequence partly withheld): f1 bacteriophage origin of replication; arrow indicates direction of (+) strand synthesis
   7118..7273    -  CDS            lacZα (fragment): LacZα fragment of β-galactosidase; lacZ fragment
   7281..7299    +  promoter       T7 promoter: promoter for bacteriophage T7 RNA polymerase
   7320..7455    -  rep_origin     SV40 ori: SV40 origin of replication
   7495..7616    -  polyA_signal   SV40 poly(A) signal: SV40 polyadenylation signal
   7688..7921    -  LTR            3' LTR (ΔU3): self-inactivating 3' long terminal repeat (LTR) from HIV-1
   7923..8006    -  CDS            nef (fragment): NEF_HV1Z2 - Experimental evidence at protein level: Swiss-Prot protein existence level 1. Extracellular Nef protein targets CD4(+) T-lymphocytes for apoptosis by interacting with CXCR4 surface receptors. From Human immunodeficiency virus type 1 group M subtype D (isolate Z2/CDC-Z34) (HIV-1).
   8049..8648    -  CDS            PuroR: puromycin N-acetyltransferase; pac from Streptomyces alboniger; confers resistance to puromycin
   8668..314     -  misc_feature   IRES (across the origin): internal ribosome entry site (IRES) of the encephalomyocarditis virus (EMCV)
