[The description below was written by a language model from this plasmid's Addgene catalogue record and pLannotate feature annotations shown in this document.]
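Description:
pTet-GLI2shR is a lentiviral plasmid for doxycycline-inducible knockdown of human GLI2, built on the Tet-pLKO-puro backbone by inserting a short hairpin-coding oligonucleotide between the AgeI and EcoRI sites, giving a total size of about 8.8 kb. In bacteria it is maintained through a ColE1/pUC-type origin with ampicillin selection (AmpR); an f1 origin is also present. The catalogue nonetheless lists it as low copy and names a recombination-deficient strain, which is typical for LTR-containing plasmids.

The transfer cassette is a third-generation, self-inactivating design. An RSV promoter fused to a truncated HIV-1 5' LTR drives genomic RNA production in packaging cells, followed by the Ψ packaging signal, a gag fragment, the RRE for Rev-dependent nuclear export, the cPPT/CTS element, and a ΔU3 3' LTR with a downstream SV40 poly(A) signal.

Within this frame, the GLI2 hairpin sits downstream of the H1-2O2 promoter, a human H1 RNA polymerase III promoter variant carrying tet operator sites. The hairpin itself is not annotated in the feature table. A separate hPGK promoter with a rabbit β-globin intron expresses the Tet repressor (TetR), linked through an EMCV IRES to puromycin N-acetyltransferase. The same vector therefore supplies both the regulator and the mammalian selection marker. TetR binds the operators and keeps the shRNA silent, and adding doxycycline or tetracycline releases it so the hairpin is transcribed.

The construct is used to make puromycin-selected stable cell lines in which GLI2 can be depleted on demand. The associated study examined the roles of GLI2 and GLI3 in cervical cancer malignancy in vitro and in vivo.
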