Addgene plasmid #136691: pTet-GLI2shR
Purpose: Inducible Gli2 shRNA lentiviral plasmid (target sequence: human GLI2 5′CCGGCCTGGCATGACTACCACTATGCTCGAGCATAGTGGTAGTCATGCCAGGTTTTTG 3′)
Depositing lab: LuZhe Sun. Depositing organization: University of Texas Health Science Center at San Antonio. Publication: Differential effects of GLI2 and GLI3 in regulating cervical cancer malignancy in vitro and in vivo. Zhu H, Xia L, Shen Q, Zhao M, Gu X, Bouamar H, Wang B, Sun LZ, Zhu X. Lab Invest. 2018 Nov;98(11):1384-1396. doi: 10.1038/s41374-018-0089-5. Epub 2018 Jul 2. PubMed 29967343.
Backbone
  Vector backbone: Tet-pLKO-puro (Plasmid #21915)
  Backbone size w/o insert (bp): 8758
  Total vector size (bp): 8815
  Modifications to backbone: Tet-pLKO-puro (Plasmid #21915) was digested with AgeI and EcoRI to insert Gli2 shRNA-coding sequence (aattaaaaacctggcatgactaccactatgctcgagcatagtggtagtcatgccagg). The resulting pTet-GLI2shR plasmid was confirmed by single digestion with XhoI (Expected bands: 8447bp, 190bp, 136bp, 42bp)
  Vector type: Lentiviral
  Selectable markers: Puromycin
Growth in bacteria
  Bacterial resistance: Ampicillin, 100 μg/mL
  Growth temperature: 37°C
  Growth strain: NEB Stable
  Copy number: Low Copy
Gene/Insert
  Gene/Insert name: shRNA_humanGli2
  gRNA/shRNA sequence: aattaaaaacctggcatgactaccactatgctcgagcatagtggtagtcatgccagg
  Species: H. sapiens (human)
  GenBank ID: NM_001371271
  Entrez Gene: GLI2 (a.k.a. CJS, HPE9, PHS2, THP1, THP2)
  Cloning method: Restriction Enzyme; 5′ cloning site AgeI (unknown if destroyed); 3′ cloning site EcoRI (not destroyed)
  Sequencing primers: 5′ GGCAGGGATATTCACCATTATCGTTTCAGA
Terms and licenses: Academic/Nonprofit Terms; Industry Terms: Not Available to Industry
How to cite: pTet-GLI2shR was a gift from LuZhe Sun (Addgene plasmid # 136691 ; http://n2t.net/addgene:136691 ; RRID:Addgene_136691)
