>Addgene plasmid #136691 | pTet-GLI2shR | depositor partial sequence | sequence record 263922 | shRNA sequence
AATTCAAAAACCTGGCATGACTACCACTATGCTCGAGCATAGTGGTAGTCATGCCAGG
